>Addgene plasmid #163234 | S6BUT8 | depositor full sequence | sequence record 316341 | Full Sequence
CACCACCACCACCACCACTGAGATCCGGCTGCTAACAAAGCCCGAAAGGAAGCTGAGTTGGCTGCTGCCA
CCGCTGAGCAATAACTAGCATAACCCCTTGGGGCCTCTAAACGGGTCTTGAGGGGTTTTTTGCTGAAAGG
AGGAACTATATCCGGATTGGCGAATGGG
[124 nt withheld, positions 169-292]
C
[91 nt withheld, positions 294-384]
A
[49 nt withheld, positions 386-434]
CCTTTGACGTTGGAGTCCACGTTCTTT
[37 nt withheld, positions 462-498]
ACCCTATCTCGGTCTATTCTTTTGATTTATAAGGGATTTTGCCGATTTCGGCCTATTGGTTAAAAAATGA
GCTGATTTAACAAAAATTTAACGCGAATTTTAACAAAATATTAACGTTTACAATTTCAGGTGGCACTTTT
CGGGGAAATGTGCGCGGAACCCCTATTTGTTTATTTTTCTAAATACATTCAAATATGTATCCGCTCATGA
GACAATAACCCTGATAAATGCTTCAATAATATTGAAAAAGGAAGAGTATGAGTATTCAACATTTCCGTGT
CGCCCTTATTCCCTTTTTTGCGGCATTTTGCCTTCCTGTTTTTGCTCACCCAGAAACGCTGGTGAAAGTA
AAAGATGCTGAAGATCAGTTGGGTGCACGAGTGGGTTACATCGAACTGGATCTCAACAGCGGTAAGATCC
TTGAGAGTTTTCGCCCCGAAGAACGTTTTCCAATGATGAGCACTTTTAAAGTTCTGCTATGTGGCGCGGT
ATTATCCCGTATTGACGCCGGGCAAGAGCAACTCGGTCGCCGCATACACTATTCTCAGAATGACTTGGTT
GAGTACTCACCAGTCACAGAAAAGCATCTTACGGATGGCATGACAGTAAGAGAATTATGCAGTGCTGCCA
TAACCATGAGTGATAACACTGCGGCCAACTTACTTCTGACAACGATCGGAGGACCGAAGGAGCTAACCGC
TTTTTTGCACAACATGGGGGATCATGTAACTCGCCTTGATCGTTGGGAACCGGAGCTGAATGAAGCCATA
CCAAACGACGAGCGTGACACCACGATGCCTGCAGCAATGGCAACAACGTTGCGCAAACTATTAACTGGCG
AACTACTTACTCTAGCTTCCCGGCAACAATTAATAGACTGGATGGAGGCGGATAAAGTTGCAGGACCACT
TCTGCGCTCGGCCCTTCCGGCTGGCTGGTTTATTGCTGATAAATCTGGAGCCGGTGAGCGTGGGTCTCGC
GGTATCATTGCAGCACTGGGGCCAGATGGTAAGCCCTCCCGTATCGTAGTTATCTACACGACGGGGAGTC
AGGCAACTATGGATGAACGAAATAGACAGATCGCTGAGATAGGTGCCTCACTGATTAAGCATTGGTAACT
GTCAGACCAAGTTTACTCATATATACTTTAGATTGATTTAAAACTTCATTTTTAATTTAAAAGGATCTAG
GTGAAGATCCTTTTTGATAATCTCATGACCAAAATCCCTTAACGTGAGTTTTCGTTCCACTGAGCGTCAG
ACCCCGTAGAAAAGATCAAAGGATCTTCTTGAGATCCTTTTTTTCTGCGCGTAATCTGCTGCTTGCAAAC
AAAAAAACCACCGCTACCAGCGGTGGTTTGTTTGCCGGATCAAGAGCTACCAACTCTTTTTCCGAAGGTA
ACTGGCTTCAGCAGAGCGCAGATACCAAATACTGTCCTTCTAGTGTAGCCGTAGTTAGGCCACCACTTCA
AGAACTCTGTAGCACCGCCTACATACCTCGCTCTGCTAATCCTGTTACCAGTGGCTGCTGCCAGTGGCGA
TAAGTCGTGTCTTACCGGGTTGGACTCAAGACGATAGTTACCGGATAAGGCGCAGCGGTCGGGCTGAACG
GGGGGTTCGTGCACACAGCCCAGCTTGGAGCGAACGACCTACACCGAACTGAGATACCTACAGCGTGAGC
TATGAGAAAGCGCCACGCTTCCCGAAGGGAGAAAGGCGGACAGGTATCCGGTAAGCGGCAGGGTCGGAAC
AGGAGAGCGCACGAGGGAGCTTCCAGGGGGAAACGCCTGGTATCTTTATAGTCCTGTCGGGTTTCGCCAC
CTCTGACTTGAGCGTCGATTTTTGTGATGCTCGTCAGGGGGGCGGAGCCTATGGAAAAACGCCAGCAACG
CGGCCTTTTTACGGTTCCTGGCCTTTTGCTGGCCTTTTGCTCACATGTTCTTTCCTGCGTTATCCCCTGA
TTCTGTGGATAACCGTATTACCGCCTTTGAGTGAGCTGATACCGCTCGCCGCAGCCGAACGACCGAGCGC
AGCGAGTCAGTGAGCGAGGAAGCGGAAGAGCGCCTGATGCGGTATTTTCTCCTTACGCATCTGTGCGGTA
TTTCACACCGCATATATGGTGCACTCTCAGTACAATCTGCTCTGATGCCGCATAGTTAAGCCAGTATACA
CTCCGCTATCGCTACGTGACTGGGTCATGGCTGCGCCCCGACACCCGCCAACACCCGCTGACGCGCCCTG
ACGGGCTTGTCTGCTCCCGGCATCCGCTTACAGACAAGCTGTGACCGTCTCCGGGAGCTGCATGTGTCAG
AGGTTTTCACCGTCATCACCGAAACGCGCGAGGCAGCTGCGGTAAAGCTCATCAGCGTGGTCGTGAAGCG
ATTCACAGATGTCTGCCTGTTCATCCGCGTCCAGCTCGTTGAGTTTCTCCAGAAGCGTTAATGTCTGGCT
TCTGATAAAGCGGGCCATGTTAAGGGCGGTTTTTTCCTGTTTGGTCACTGATGCCTCCGTGTAAGGGGGA
TTTCTGTTCATGGGGGTAATGATACCGATGAAACGAGAGAGGATGCTCACGATACGGGTTACTGATGATG
AACATGCCCGGTTACTGGAACGTTGTGAGGGTAAACAACTGGCGGTATGGATGCGGCGGGACCAGAGAAA
AATCACTCAGGGTCAATGCCAGCGCTTCGTTAATACAGATGTAGGTGTTCCACAGGGTAGCCAGCAGCAT
CCTGCGATGCAGATCCGGAACATAATGGTGCAGGGCGCTGACTTCCGCGTTTCCAGACTTTACGAAACAC
GGAAACCGAAGACCATTCATGTTGTTGCTCAGGTCGCAGACGTTTTGCAGCAGCAGTCGCTTCACGTTCG
CTCGCGTATCGGTGATTCATTCTGCTAACCAGTAAGGCAACCCCGCCAGCCTAGCCGGGTCCTCAACGAC
AGGAGCACGATCATGCGCACCCGTGGGGCCGCCATGCCGGCGATAATGGCCTGCTTCTCGCCGAAACGTT
TGGTGGCGGGACCAGTGACGAAGGCTTGAGCGAGGGCGTGCAAGATTCCGAATACCGCAAGCGACAGGCC
GATCATCGTCGCGCTCCAGCGAAAGCGGTCCTCGCCGAAAATGACCCAGAGCGCTGCCGGCACCTGTCCT
ACGAGTTGCATGATAAAGAAGACAGTCATAAGTGCGGCGACGATAGTCATGCCCCGCGCCCACCGGAAGG
AGCTGACTGGGTTGAAGGCTCTCAAGGGCATCGGTCGAGATCCCGGTGCCTAATGAGTGAGCTAACTTAC
ATTAATTGCGTTGCGCTCACTGCCCGCTTTCCAGTCGGGAAACCTGTCGTGCCAGCTGCATTAATGAATC
GGCCAACGCGCGGGGAGAGGCGGTTTGCGTATTGGGCGCCAGGGTGGTTTTTCTTTTCACCAGTGAGACG
GGCAACAGCTGATTGCCCTTCACCGCCTGGCCCTGAGAGAGTTGCAGCAAGCGGTCCACGCTGGTTTGCC
CCAGCAGGCGAAAATCCTGTTTGATGGTGGTTAACGGCGGGATATAACATGAGCTGTCTTCGGTATCGTC
GTATCCCACTACCGAGATATCCGCACCAACGCGCAGCCCGGACTCGGTAATGGCGCGCATTGCGCCCAGC
GCCATCTGATCGTTGGCAACCAGCATCGCAGTGGGAACGATGCCCTCATTCAGCATTTGCATGGTTTGTT
GAAAACCGGACATGGCACTCCAGTCGCCTTCCCGTTCCGCTATCGGCTGAATTTGATTGCGAGTGAGATA
TTTATGCCAGCCAGCCAGACGCAGACGCGCCGAGACAGAACTTAATGGGCCCGCTAACAGCGCGATTTGC
TGGTGACCCAATGCGACCAGATGCTCCACGCCCAGTCGCGTACCGTCTTCATGGGAGAAAATAATACTGT
TGATGGGTGTCTGGTCAGAGACATCAAGAAATAACGCCGGAACATTAGTGCAGGCAGCTTCCACAGCAAT
GGCATCCTGGTCATCCAGCGGATAGTTAATGATCAGCCCACTGACGCGTTGCGCGAGAAGATTGTGCACC
GCCGCTTTACAGGCTTCGACGCCGCTTCGTTCTACCATCGACACCACCACGCTGGCACCCAGTTGATCGG
CGCGAGATTTAATCGCCGCGACAATTTGCGACGGCGCGTGCAGGGCCAGACTGGAGGTGGCAACGCCAAT
CAGCAACGACTGTTTGCCCGCCAGTTGTTGTGCCACGCGGTTGGGAATGTAATTCAGCTCCGCCATCGCC
GCTTCCACTTTTTCCCGCGTTTTCGCAGAAACGTGGCTGGCCTGGTTCACCACGCGGGAAACGGTCTGAT
AAGAGACACCGGCATACTCTGCGACATCGTATAACGTTACTGGTTTCACATTCACCACCCTGAATTGACT
CTCTTCCGGGCGCTATCATGCCATACCGCGAAAGGTTTTGCGCCATTCGATGGTGTCCGGGATCTCGACG
CTCTCCCTTATGCGACTCCTGCATTAGGAAGCAGCCCAGTAGTAGGTTGAGGCCGTTGAGCACCGCCGCC
GCAAGGAATGGTGCATGCAAGGAGATGGCGCCCAACAGTCCCCCGGCCACGGGGCCTGCCACCATACCCA
CGCCGAAACAAGCGCTCATGAGCCCGAAGTGGCGAGCCCGATCTTCCCCATCGGTGATGTCGGCGATATA
GGCGCCAGCAACCGCACCTGTGGCGCCGGTGATGCCGGCCACGATGCGTCCGGCGTAGAGGATCGAGATC
TCGATCCCGCGAAATTAATACGACTCACTATAGGGGAATTGTGAGCGGATAACAATTCCCCTCTAGAAAT
AATTTTGTTTAACTTTAAGAAGGAGATATACATATGACTAAAGAGACTCATGAAATCTATGTATTCGGAA
CATGTTTAATCGACCTACTTAGGCCAGAAGCTGGTATGGCTGCATTGAGGCTACTCGAACGAGCAGGATT
CCGTCCCTTATTTCCACAGGCCCAGAGTTGCTGTGGCCAACCAGCATTCAACAGCGGGTACAGACACGAA
GCACGTGCCGTAGCTAGGGCTCAACTGGCTGCCTTCGCTCGAGAGCTCCCAGTAGTAGTGCCTTCTGCTT
CGTGTGCAGGTATGATCAGAAATCACTGGCCAGCTTTGTTTGCTGGAGAACCCGAGGAAGCACAAGCAAG
AGCTCTAGCCGCTAGAACGTTCGAATTGTGCGAGTTCCTCGACCGTGCTGGTCTCGTATTACAGGACAGA
GGAGAATCTGTAAGGGTTGCTCTACATCACTCCTGTTCTGCTAGGAGAGAAACCAGGACCACCGCTTCGG
CTGAAAGACTCTTGGAACAGCTAAGTGGGGTGGAGTGTCTGGCACCAGCACACGCTGAAGAGTGTTGCGG
TTTTGGTGGGACGTTCGCAATAAAACAAGATGCCCTTTCCGCCGCTATGGCTGATTCAAAGTGCGATGCC
GTACTCGCTACCTCAGCTGAGAGACTTTTGTCGCAAGACGCCGGATGTCTGCTACATCTACAGGGTAGAC
TGGCTCAAAGAGGAGATACACTTCCAGTCCAACATATTGCTGAGTTCTTATGGGAGAGGATCGCCGCCGC
AGCTCTGGAACACCACCATCAC
Features (pLannotate 1.2.2; 18 found; start..end, strand, type, name):
     28..77      +  CDS            SET1 (fragment): solubility-enhancement tag derived from T7 phage gene 10B
     85..132     +  terminator     T7 terminator: transcription terminator for bacteriophage T7 RNA polymerase
    169..624     +  rep_origin     f1 ori (sequence partly withheld): f1 bacteriophage origin of replication; arrow indicates direction of (+) strand synthesis
    651..755     +  promoter       AmpR promoter: bla
    756..1616    +  CDS            AmpR: β-lactamase; bla; confers resistance to ampicillin, carbenicillin, and related antibiotics
   1787..2375    +  rep_origin     ori: high-copy-number ColE1/pMB1/pBR322/pUC origin of replication
   2561..2703    -  misc_feature   bom: basis of mobility region from pBR322
   2805..2996    -  CDS            rop: Rop protein, which maintains plasmids at low copy number; rop
   3013..3393    +  CDS            YPB1_ECOLX: Protein predicted: Swiss-Prot protein existence level 4. From Escherichia coli.
   3465..3756    -  CDS            TcR (fragment): tetracycline efflux protein; tet; confers resistance to tetracycline
   3771..3792    -  protein_bind   CAP binding site: CAP binding activates transcription in the presence of cAMP. E. coli catabolite activator protein
   3805..4887    -  CDS            lacI: lac repressor; lacI; The lac repressor binds to the lac operator to inhibit transcription in E. coli. This inhibition can be relieved by adding lactose or isopropyl-β-D-thiogalactopyranoside (IPTG).
   4888..4965    -  promoter       lacI promoter: lacI
   4973..5252    -  CDS            TcR (fragment): tetracycline efflux protein; tet; confers resistance to tetracycline
   5274..5292    +  promoter       T7 promoter: promoter for bacteriophage T7 RNA polymerase
   5293..5317    +  protein_bind   lac operator: The lac repressor binds to the lac operator to inhibit transcription in E. coli. This inhibition can be relieved by adding lactose or isopropyl-β-D-thiogalactopyranoside (IPTG). lac repressor encoded by lacI
   5332..5354    +  RBS            RBS: efficient ribosome binding site from bacteriophage T7 gene 10 (Olins and Rangwala, 1989)
   6109..15      +  CDS            9xHis (across the origin): 9xHis affinity tag
