[The description below was written by a language model from this plasmid's Addgene catalogue record and pLannotate feature annotations shown in this document.]
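Description:
S6BUT8 is a bacterial expression plasmid built on the pET21a(+) backbone for inducible production in E. coli of the protein with UniProt identifier S6BUT8, also listed as a cysteine-rich domain containing protein. The species field is truncated ("Endosymbiont of"), so the source organism is not fully stated. The plasmid is about 6.1 kb and is maintained through a ColE1/pMB1-type origin, with ampicillin selection from the bla gene under its own promoter. An f1 origin is also present, along with the pBR322-derived bom and rop regions. The catalogue lists the plasmid as high copy, although rop normally moderates copy number. Short tetracycline-resistance fragments and a predicted E. coli ORF appear to be non-functional backbone remnants.

Expression follows the standard pET arrangement. A T7 promoter is immediately followed by a lac operator and the strong T7 gene 10 ribosome binding site, and a T7 terminator lies downstream. The plasmid-borne lacI gene supplies repressor, so transcription stays off until IPTG is added in a host that provides T7 RNA polymerase. The insert itself is not annotated in the feature table, but it presumably occupies the unannotated stretch between the ribosome binding site and the C-terminal polyhistidine tag. That tag is detected as 9xHis spanning the sequence origin and is listed as 10xHis in the catalogue. The catalogue also lists an N-terminal T7 tag on the backbone, which the annotation does not detect. A short fragment matching a T7 gene 10B-derived solubility tag is called just before the terminator.

The associated study examined functional annotation and misannotation in the EC 1.1.3.15 enzyme class. This suggests the construct was used to make His-tagged recombinant protein for purification and activity testing.
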