Addgene plasmid #163234: S6BUT8
Purpose: Inducible expression of UniProt identifier S6BUT8
Depositing lab: Martin Engqvist. Depositing organization: Chalmers University of Technology. Publication: Experimental and computational investigation of enzyme functional annotations uncovers misannotation in the EC 1.1.3.15 enzyme class. Rembeza E, Engqvist MKM. PLoS Comput Biol. 2021 Sep 23;17(9):e1009446. doi: 10.1371/journal.pcbi.1009446. eCollection 2021 Sep. PubMed 34555022.
Backbone
  Vector backbone: pET21a(+)
  Vector type: Bacterial Expression
Growth in bacteria
  Bacterial resistance: Ampicillin, 100 μg/mL
  Growth temperature: 37°C
  Growth strain: DH5alpha
  Copy number: High Copy
Gene/Insert
  Gene/Insert name: S6BUT8 (alt name: cysteine-rich domain containing protein)
  Species: Endosymbiont of
  Promoter: T7
  Tag / fusion protein: T7 (N terminal on backbone); 10xHis (C terminal on backbone)
  Cloning method: Unknown
  Sequencing primers: 5′ T7; 3′ T7-term
Terms and licenses: Academic/Nonprofit Terms; Industry Terms: Not Available to Industry
Depositor comments: Insert name is a UniProt identifier
How to cite: S6BUT8 was a gift from Martin Engqvist (Addgene plasmid # 163234 ; http://n2t.net/addgene:163234 ; RRID:Addgene_163234)
