>Addgene plasmid #163234 | S6BUT8 | depositor partial sequence | sequence record 316342 | insert gene sequence
ATGACTAAAGAGACTCATGAAATCTATGTATTCGGAACATGTTTAATCGACCTACTTAGGCCAGAAGCTG
GTATGGCTGCATTGAGGCTACTCGAACGAGCAGGATTCCGTCCCTTATTTCCACAGGCCCAGAGTTGCTG
TGGCCAACCAGCATTCAACAGCGGGTACAGACACGAAGCACGTGCCGTAGCTAGGGCTCAACTGGCTGCC
TTCGCTCGAGAGCTCCCAGTAGTAGTGCCTTCTGCTTCGTGTGCAGGTATGATCAGAAATCACTGGCCAG
CTTTGTTTGCTGGAGAACCCGAGGAAGCACAAGCAAGAGCTCTAGCCGCTAGAACGTTCGAATTGTGCGA
GTTCCTCGACCGTGCTGGTCTCGTATTACAGGACAGAGGAGAATCTGTAAGGGTTGCTCTACATCACTCC
TGTTCTGCTAGGAGAGAAACCAGGACCACCGCTTCGGCTGAAAGACTCTTGGAACAGCTAAGTGGGGTGG
AGTGTCTGGCACCAGCACACGCTGAAGAGTGTTGCGGTTTTGGTGGGACGTTCGCAATAAAACAAGATGC
CCTTTCCGCCGCTATGGCTGATTCAAAGTGCGATGCCGTACTCGCTACCTCAGCTGAGAGACTTTTGTCG
CAAGACGCCGGATGTCTGCTACATCTACAGGGTAGACTGGCTCAAAGAGGAGATACACTTCCAGTCCAAC
ATATTGCTGAGTTCTTATGGGAGAGGATCGCCGCCGCAGCTCTGGAACACCACCATCAC
